Addgene plasmid #230231: AiP12693 - pAAV-AiE0713h-minBG-SYFP2-WPRE3-BGHpA (Alias: CN2693)
Purpose: AiE0713h is an enhancer sequence, designed to drive AAV-mediated transgene expression in specific populations of brain cells
Depositing lab: Allen Institute for Brain Science & Boaz Levi. Depositing organization: Allen Institute. Publication: A suite of enhancer AAVs and transgenic mouse lines for genetic access to cortical cell types. Ben-Simon Y, Hooper M, Narayan S, Daigle TL, Dwivedi D, Way SW, Oster A, Stafford DA, Mich JK, Taormina MJ, Martinez RA, Opitz-Araya X, Roth JR, Alexander JR, Allen S, Amster A, Arbuckle J, Ayala A, Baker PM, Bakken TE, Barcelli T, Barta S, Bendrick J, Bertagnolli D, Bielstein C, Bishwakarma P, Bowlus J, Boyer G, Brouner K, Casian B, Casper T, Chakka AB, Chakrabarty R, Chance RK, Chavan S, Clark M, Colbert K, Collman F, Daniel S, Departee M, DiValentin P, Donadio N, Dotson N, Egdorf T, Fliss T, Gabitto M, Garcia J, Gary A, Gasperini M, Gloe J, Goldy J, Gore BB, Graybuck L, Greisman N, Haeseleer F, Halterman C, Haradon Z, Hastings SD, Helback O, Ho W, Hockemeyer D, Huang C, Huff S, Hunker A, Johansen N, Jones D, Juneau Z, Kalmbach B, Kannan M, Khem S, Kussick E, Kutsal R, Larsen R, Lee C, Lee AY, Leibly M, Lenz GH, Li S, Liang E, Lusk N, Madigan Z, Malloy J, Malone J, McCue R, Melchor J, Mollenkopf T, Moosman S, Morin E, Newman D, Ng L, Ngo K, Omstead V, Otto S, Oyama A, Pena N, Pham T, Phillips E, Pom CA, Potekhina L, Ransford S, Ray PL, Rette D, Reynoldson C, Rimorin C, Rocha D, Ruiz A, Sanchez REA, Sawyer L, Sedeno-Cortes A, Sevigny JP, Shapovalova N, Shepard N, Shulga L, Sigler AR, Siverts L, Soliman S, Somasundaram S, Staats B, Stewart K, Szelenyi E, Tieu M, Trader C, Tran A, van Velthoven CTJ, Walker M, Wang Y, Weed N, Wirthlin M, Wood T, Wynalda B, Yao Z, Zhou T, Ariza J, Dee N, Reding M, Ronellenfitch K, Mufti S, Sunkin SM, Smith KA, Esposito L, Waters J, Thyagarajan B, Yao S, Lein ES, Zeng H, Levi BP, Ngai J, Ting JT, Tasic B. Cell. 2025 May 16:S0092-8674(25)00513-6. doi: 10.1016/j.cell.2025.05.002. PubMed 40403729.
Backbone
  Vector backbone: pAAV2
  Vector type: AAV
Growth in bacteria
  Bacterial resistance: Ampicillin, 100 μg/mL
  Growth temperature: 37°C
  Growth strain: NEB Stable
  Copy number: High Copy
Gene/Insert
  Gene/Insert name: SYFP2
  Species: Synthetic
  Promoter: minBG
  Cloning method: Gibson Cloning
Terms and licenses: Academic/Nonprofit Terms; Industry Terms: Not Available to Industry
How to cite: AiP12693 - pAAV-AiE0713h-minBG-SYFP2-WPRE3-BGHpA (Alias: CN2693) was a gift from Allen Institute for Brain Science & Boaz Levi (Addgene plasmid # 230231 ; http://n2t.net/addgene:230231 ; RRID:Addgene_230231)
