[The description below was written by a language model from this plasmid's Addgene catalogue record and pLannotate feature annotations shown in this document.]
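Description:
AiP12693 - pAAV-AiE0713h-minBG-SYFP2-WPRE3-BGHpA (alias CN2693) is an AAV transfer plasmid built on a pAAV2 backbone, about 4.8 kb in total, for packaging an enhancer-driven fluorescent reporter into recombinant adeno-associated virus. In bacteria it is maintained as a high-copy plasmid through a ColE1/pUC-type origin and selected with ampicillin via the β-lactamase gene and its own promoter. An f1 phage origin and small remnants of pBR322 bom and rop sequences are also present in the backbone. The annotation finds one complete AAV2 inverted terminal repeat downstream of the cassette and only short fragments of the upstream one. ITRs are often hard to sequence or annotate, so this does not necessarily mean the repeat is truncated.

Between the ITRs, the payload is a compact expression cassette in which the AiE0713h enhancer sits upstream of a minimal beta-globin promoter (minBG). A minimal promoter is generally weak on its own, so the enhancer is expected to determine where expression occurs. Neither the enhancer nor the minBG element is picked up in the automated feature table, but both are named in the record and presumably occupy the unannotated region preceding the reporter. The reporter is SYFP2, a monomeric, rapidly maturing yellow fluorescent protein derived from Aequorea victoria. It is followed by WPRE3, a shortened woodchuck hepatitis virus post-transcriptional element (annotated as two WPRE fragments) that boosts transcript expression while saving packaging space, and by the bovine growth hormone polyadenylation signal.

The construct belongs to a collection of enhancer AAVs developed for genetic access to cortical cell types. It is intended to drive expression in specific populations of brain cells, though the record does not say which population AiE0713h targets.
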