Features (pLannotate 1.2.2; 14 found; start..end, strand, type, name):
    295..1011    +  CDS            SYFP2: SYFP2 is a basic (constitutively fluorescent) yellow fluorescent protein published in 2006, derived from Aequorea victoria. It is reported to be a very rapidly-maturing monomer with moderate acid sensitivity.
   1051..1208    +  misc_feature   WPRE (fragment): woodchuck hepatitis virus posttranscriptional regulatory element
   1214..1294    +  misc_feature   WPRE (fragment): woodchuck hepatitis virus posttranscriptional regulatory element
   1311..1422    +  polyA_signal   bGH poly(A) signal: bovine growth hormone polyadenylation signal
   1540..1680    +  repeat_region  AAV2 ITR: inverted terminal repeat of adeno-associated virus serotype 2 inverted
   1685..1736    -  misc_feature   bom (fragment): basis of mobility region from pBR322
   1755..2210    +  rep_origin     f1 ori (sequence partly withheld): f1 bacteriophage origin of replication; arrow indicates direction of (+) strand synthesis
   2211..2260    -  misc_feature   bom (fragment): basis of mobility region from pBR322
   2362..2397    -  CDS            rop (fragment): Rop protein, which maintains plasmids at low copy number; rop
   2492..2596    +  promoter       AmpR promoter: bla
   2597..3457    +  CDS            AmpR: β-lactamase; bla; confers resistance to ampicillin, carbenicillin, and related antibiotics
   3628..4216    +  rep_origin     ori: high-copy-number ColE1/pMB1/pBR322/pUC origin of replication
   4289..4316    +  repeat_region  AAV2 ITR (fragment): inverted terminal repeat of adeno-associated virus serotype 2 inverted
   4345..4372    +  repeat_region  AAV2 ITR (fragment): inverted terminal repeat of adeno-associated virus serotype 2 inverted
>Addgene plasmid #230231 | AiP12693 - pAAV-AiE0713h-minBG-SYFP2-WPRE3-BGHpA (Alias: CN2693) | addgene full sequence | sequence record 470507 | Addgene NGS Result
TAGAAGTTTGCTTAATTTCTCATTTTTGTCTGCAGTGTTTGCTTTTGTTTGTCTGTTTGAAGTAATGCCT
GATGACAGCTTAATATATGCAAGTTGGCTTCCAGTAGCTTCTCTTGGTTCTGTGTTACCAGTTAAGCCTT
GAGGACCTCCTGTGTGTCAGGGGTTTCCTGGATACAGAAAGGCACAGAGAAAGCCGAGCTCGGGCTGGGC
ATAAAAGTCAGGGCAGAGCCATCTATTGCTTACATTTGCTTCTGGGATCCAGATCTTTCGAAGCTAGCGC
TACCGGTCGCCACCATGGTGAGCAAGGGCGAGGAGCTGTTCACCGGGGTGGTGCCCATCCTGGTCGAGCT
GGACGGCGACGTAAACGGCCACAAGTTCAGCGTGTCCGGCGAGGGCGAGGGCGATGCCACCTACGGCAAG
CTGACCCTGAAGCTGATCTGCACCACCGGCAAGCTGCCCGTGCCCTGGCCCACCCTCGTGACCACCCTGG
GCTACGGCGTGCAGTGCTTCGCCCGCTACCCCGACCACATGAAGCAGCACGACTTCTTCAAGTCCGCCAT
GCCCGAAGGCTACGTCCAGGAGCGCACCATCTTCTTCAAGGACGACGGCAACTACAAGACCCGCGCCGAG
GTGAAGTTCGAGGGCGACACCCTGGTGAACCGCATCGAGCTGAAGGGCATCGACTTCAAGGAGGACGGCA
ACATCCTGGGGCACAAGCTGGAGTACAACTACAACAGCCACAACGTCTATATCACCGCCGACAAGCAGAA
GAACGGCATCAAGGCCAACTTCAAGATCCGCCACAACATCGAGGACGGCGGCGTGCAGCTCGCCGACCAC
TACCAGCAGAACACCCCCATCGGCGACGGCCCCGTGCTGCTGCCCGACAACCACTACCTGAGCTACCAGT
CCAAGCTGAGCAAAGACCCCAACGAGAAGCGCGATCACATGGTCCTGCTGGAGTTCGTGACCGCCGCCGG
GATCACTCTCGGCATGGACGAGCTGTACAAGTAAGTCGACGGCGCGCCGCGGCCGCGAATTCGATATCAT
AATCAACCTCTGGATTACAAAATTTGTGAAAGATTGACTGGTATTCTTAACTATGTTGCTCCTTTTACGC
TATGTGGATACGCTGCTTTAATGCCTTTGTATCATGCTATTGCTTCCCGTATGGCTTTCATTTTCTCCTC
CTTGTATAAATCCTGGTTAGTTCTTGCCACGGCGGAACTCATCGCCGCCTGCCTTGCCCGCTGCTGGACA
GGGGCTCGGCTGTTGGGCACTGACAATTCCGTGGCTCGAGAGATCTTCGACTGTGCCTTCTAGTTGCCAG
CCATCTGTTGTTTGCCCCTCCCCCGTGCCTTCCTTGACCCTGGAAGGTGCCACTCCCACTGTCCTTTCCT
AATAAAATGAGGAAATTGCATCGCATTGTCTGAGTAGGTGTCATTCTATTCTGGGGGGTGGGGTGGGGCA
GGACAGCAAGGGGGAGGATTGGGAAGACAATAGCAGGCATGAGATCTCACGTGCGGACCGAGCGGCCGCA
GGAACCCCTAGTGATGGAGTTGGCCACTCCCTCTCTGCGCGCTCGCTCGCTCACTGAGGCCGGGCGACCA
AAGGTCGCCCGACGCCCGGGCTTTGCCCGGGCGGCCTCAGTGAGCGAGCGAGCGCGCAGCTGCCTGCAGG
GGCGCCTGATGCGGTATTTTCTCCTTACGCATCTGTGCGGTATTTCACACCGCATA
[95 nt withheld, positions 1737-1831]
T
[46 nt withheld, positions 1833-1878]
C
[141 nt withheld, positions 1880-2020]
CCTTTGACGTTGGAGTCCACGTTCTTT
[37 nt withheld, positions 2048-2084]
ACTCTATCTCGGGCTATTCTTTTGATTTATAAGGGATTTTGCCGATTTCGGTCTATTGGTTAAAAAATGA
GCTGATTTAACAAAAATTTAACGCGAATTTTAACAAAATATTAACGTTTACAATTTTATGGTGCACTCTC
AGTACAATCTGCTCTGATGCCGCATAGTTAAGCCAGCCCCGACACCCGCCAACACCCGCTGACGCGCCCT
GACGGGCTTGTCTGCTCCCGGCATCCGCTTACAGACAAGCTGTGACCGTCTCCGGGAGCTGCATGTGTCA
GAGGTTTTCACCGTCATCACCGAAACGCGCGAGACGAAAGGGCCTCGTGATACGCCTATTTTTATAGGTT
AATGTCATGATAATAATGGTTTCTTAGACGTCAGGTGGCACTTTTCGGGGAAATGTGCGCGGAACCCCTA
TTTGTTTATTTTTCTAAATACATTCAAATATGTATCCGCTCATGAGACAATAACCCTGATAAATGCTTCA
ATAATATTGAAAAAGGAAGAGTATGAGTATTCAACATTTCCGTGTCGCCCTTATTCCCTTTTTTGCGGCA
TTTTGCCTTCCTGTTTTTGCTCACCCAGAAACGCTGGTGAAAGTAAAAGATGCTGAAGATCAGTTGGGTG
CACGAGTGGGTTACATCGAACTGGATCTCAACAGCGGTAAGATCCTTGAGAGTTTTCGCCCCGAAGAACG
TTTTCCAATGATGAGCACTTTTAAAGTTCTGCTATGTGGCGCGGTATTATCCCGTATTGACGCCGGGCAA
GAGCAACTCGGTCGCCGCATACACTATTCTCAGAATGACTTGGTTGAGTACTCACCAGTCACAGAAAAGC
ATCTTACGGATGGCATGACAGTAAGAGAATTATGCAGTGCTGCCATAACCATGAGTGATAACACTGCGGC
CAACTTACTTCTGACAACGATCGGAGGACCGAAGGAGCTAACCGCTTTTTTGCACAACATGGGGGATCAT
GTAACTCGCCTTGATCGTTGGGAACCGGAGCTGAATGAAGCCATACCAAACGACGAGCGTGACACCACGA
TGCCTGTAGCAATGGCAACAACGTTGCGCAAACTATTAACTGGCGAACTACTTACTCTAGCTTCCCGGCA
ACAATTAATAGACTGGATGGAGGCGGATAAAGTTGCAGGACCACTTCTGCGCTCGGCCCTTCCGGCTGGC
TGGTTTATTGCTGATAAATCTGGAGCCGGTGAGCGTGGGTCTCGCGGTATCATTGCAGCACTGGGGCCAG
ATGGTAAGCCCTCCCGTATCGTAGTTATCTACACGACGGGGAGTCAGGCAACTATGGATGAACGAAATAG
ACAGATCGCTGAGATAGGTGCCTCACTGATTAAGCATTGGTAACTGTCAGACCAAGTTTACTCATATATA
CTTTAGATTGATTTAAAACTTCATTTTTAATTTAAAAGGATCTAGGTGAAGATCCTTTTTGATAATCTCA
TGACCAAAATCCCTTAACGTGAGTTTTCGTTCCACTGAGCGTCAGACCCCGTAGAAAAGATCAAAGGATC
TTCTTGAGATCCTTTTTTTCTGCGCGTAATCTGCTGCTTGCAAACAAAAAAACCACCGCTACCAGCGGTG
GTTTGTTTGCCGGATCAAGAGCTACCAACTCTTTTTCCGAAGGTAACTGGCTTCAGCAGAGCGCAGATAC
CAAATACTGTTCTTCTAGTGTAGCCGTAGTTAGGCCACCACTTCAAGAACTCTGTAGCACCGCCTACATA
CCTCGCTCTGCTAATCCTGTTACCAGTGGCTGCTGCCAGTGGCGATAAGTCGTGTCTTACCGGGTTGGAC
TCAAGACGATAGTTACCGGATAAGGCGCAGCGGTCGGGCTGAACGGGGGGTTCGTGCACACAGCCCAGCT
TGGAGCGAACGACCTACACCGAACTGAGATACCTACAGCGTGAGCTATGAGAAAGCGCCACGCTTCCCGA
AGGGAGAAAGGCGGACAGGTATCCGGTAAGCGGCAGGGTCGGAACAGGAGAGCGCACGAGGGAGCTTCCA
GGGGGAAACGCCTGGTATCTTTATAGTCCTGTCGGGTTTCGCCACCTCTGACTTGAGCGTCGATTTTTGT
GATGCTCGTCAGGGGGGCGGAGCCTATGGAAAAACGCCAGCAACGCGGCCTTTTTACGGTTCCTGGCCTT
TTGCTGGCCTTTTGCTCACATGTCCTGCAGGCAGCTGCGCGCTCGCTCGCTCACTGAGGCCGCCCGGGCG
TCGGGCGACCTTTGGTCGCCCGGCCTCAGTGAGCGAGCGAGCGCGCAGAGAGGGAGTGGCCAACTCCATC
ACTAGGGGTTCCTGCGGCCGCACGCGTCCTTCTCTCTTTGCACTCAGCTTCTTCAGATATAAGACAGGTG
TAGTGGGAATAACATGCACTGTCATTGTGGGATGCAAAAACAGAAAACTACATGGAGTGCCCTTTGTACA
CCATCAGGATTTGCACAGACATGGATTTTTACAGATACCTGTGTCAGTCATAACTCTCAGTGTCCCAGGT
GGTAATCACCTAACATCTGTGCGGGCACTTAGTAGTAGAGCTATTGCTTTTTTATTTTCCCCAAGGAAGC
ATTGAGACAAGTGCTTGAAGCTAGCACAAGAGAGGGCTCTCAATGGAAATGGTGTAGGATGGTGTGCATA
ACAGCAGCAAGTGGCAAAATTATAGCTCAATCCAGTTGCATTCATA
